Addgene plasmid #136843: pEBTetBl-CLIP-Cep41
Purpose: Mammalian expression of the centrosomal protein Cep41 N-terminally fused to CLIP-tag
Depositing lab: Kai Johnsson. Depositing organization: Swiss Federal Institute of Technology (EPFL). Publication: Selective chemical crosslinking reveals a Cep57-Cep63-Cep152 centrosomal complex. Lukinavicius G, Lavogina D, Orpinell M, Umezawa K, Reymond L, Garin N, Gonczy P, Johnsson K. Curr Biol. 2013 Feb 4;23(3):265-70. doi: 10.1016/j.cub.2012.12.030. Epub 2013 Jan 17. PubMed 23333316.
Backbone
  Vector backbone: pEBTetBl
  Backbone size w/o insert (bp): 10957
  Vector type: Mammalian Expression
  Selectable markers: Blasticidin
Growth in bacteria
  Bacterial resistance: Ampicillin, 100 μg/mL
  Growth temperature: 37°C
  Growth strain: DH5alpha
  Copy number: High Copy
Gene/Insert
  Gene/Insert name: CLIP-Cep41
  Species: H. sapiens (human), Synthetic
  Insert size (bp): 2010
  Entrez Gene: CEP41 (a.k.a. JBTS15, TSGA14)
  Promoter: CMV-TetO2
  Tag / fusion protein: FLAG-tag / His-tag (N terminal on insert)
  Cloning method: Gateway Cloning
  Sequencing primers: 5′ CMV_Fwd; 3′ BGH_Rev
Terms and licenses: Academic/Nonprofit Terms; Industry Terms: Not Available to Industry
How to cite: pEBTetBl-CLIP-Cep41 was a gift from Kai Johnsson (Addgene plasmid # 136843 ; http://n2t.net/addgene:136843 ; RRID:Addgene_136843)
