[The description below was written by a language model from this plasmid's Addgene catalogue record and pLannotate feature annotations shown in this document.]
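Description:
pEBTetBl-CLIP-Cep41 is an episomal, tetracycline-regulated mammalian expression plasmid built on the pEBTetBl backbone. It replicates in E. coli from a high-copy ColE1/pUC-type origin under ampicillin selection. In primate cells it is designed to persist extrachromosomally through the Epstein-Barr virus oriP origin and an EBNA1 expression unit. Transfected cells are selected with blasticidin, using a blasticidin S deaminase gene driven by the SV40 early promoter and terminated by an SV40 polyadenylation signal. Short EBV and pBR322-derived fragments in the annotation (gL, BRRF2, TcR, bom) appear to be backbone remnants rather than functional parts.

The payload is human CEP41, a centrosomal and ciliary protein, inserted by Gateway recombination between attB1 and attB2 sites. It is fused at its N-terminus to CLIP-tag, which the annotation detects as an MGMT fragment because CLIP-tag is an engineered O6-alkylguanine-DNA alkyltransferase that reacts covalently with benzylcytosine-derivatised probes. The catalogue lists FLAG and His tags at the N-terminus, but only the His stretch is picked up in the feature tables. Expression is driven by a CMV enhancer/promoter followed by two tet operator sites (CMV-TetO2) and ends at a bGH polyadenylation signal. The same plasmid carries a tetR cassette under an RSV/SV40 promoter arrangement with a rabbit β-globin intron, so the repressor silences the fusion until tetracycline or doxycycline is added.

The associated work used selective chemical crosslinking of tagged centrosomal proteins to probe their interactions. The repository's sequencing result is about 100 nt shorter than the depositor sequence, and most of the difference lies within oriP.
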