Features (pLannotate 1.2.2; 31 found; start..end, strand, type, name):
     85..196     +  polyA_signal   bGH poly(A) signal: bovine growth hormone polyadenylation signal
    737..2526    -  rep_origin     oriP: Epstein-Barr virus oriP replication origin (Yates et al., 2000)
   2527..2745    -  CDS            gL (fragment): GL_EBVB9 - Experimental evidence at protein level: Swiss-Prot protein existence level 1. The heterodimer glycoprotein H-glycoprotein L is required for the fusion of viral and plasma membranes leading to virus entry into the host cell. Acts as a functional inhibitor of gH and maintains gH in an inhibited form. Upon binding to host integrins, gL dissociates from gH leading to activation of the viral fusion glycoproteins gB and gH. Fusion of EBV with B-lymphocytes requires the additional receptor- binding protein gp42, which forms a complex with gH/gL. The heterodimer gH/gL targets also host EPHA
   2828..4755    -  CDS            EBNA1 (fragment): Epstein-Barr nuclear antigen 1, also known as EBNA-1 crucial for latent viral infection, and for episomal amplification of vectors containing the oriP origin (Okita et al., 2013)
   4793..5137    -  CDS            BRRF2_EBVB9 (fragment): Protein inferred from homology: Swiss-Prot protein existence level 3. From Epstein-Barr virus (strain B95-8) (HHV-4) (Human herpesvirus 4).
   5140..5163    -  promoter       tet promoter (fragment): E. coli promoter for tetracycline efflux protein gene
   5276..5380    +  promoter       AmpR promoter: bla
   5381..6241    +  CDS            AmpR: β-lactamase; bla; confers resistance to ampicillin, carbenicillin, and related antibiotics
   6412..7000    +  rep_origin     ori: high-copy-number ColE1/pMB1/pBR322/pUC origin of replication
   7046..7169    -  CDS            TcR (fragment): tetracycline efflux protein; tet; confers resistance to tetracycline
   7207..7504    +  promoter       SV40 promoter: SV40 enhancer and early promoter
   7526..7908    +  CDS            BSD (fragment): blasticidin S deaminase; Aspergillus terreus BSD; confers resistance to blasticidin
   7952..8086    +  polyA_signal   SV40 poly(A) signal: SV40 polyadenylation signal
   8208..8260    -  misc_feature   bom (fragment): basis of mobility region from pBR322
   8391..8484    +  ncRNA          Retro dr1: Accession: RF00214 - Retrovirus direct repeat 1 (dr1)
   8520..8781    +  promoter       RSV promoter: Rous sarcoma virus enhancer/promoter
   8807..8867    +  promoter       SV40 promoter (fragment): SV40 early promoter
   8898..9470    +  intron         β-globin intron: intron from rabbit β-globin gene
   9525..9543    +  promoter       T7 promoter: promoter for bacteriophage T7 RNA polymerase
   9554..10174   +  CDS            tetR: TETR2_ECOLX - Experimental evidence at protein level: Swiss-Prot protein existence level 1. TetR is the repressor of the tetracycline resistance element; its N-terminal region forms a helix-turn-helix structure and binds DNA. Binding of tetracycline to TetR reduces the repressor affinity for the tetracycline resistance gene (tetA) promoter operator sites. From Escherichia coli.
  10216..10337   +  polyA_signal   SV40 poly(A) signal: SV40 polyadenylation signal
  10392..10771   +  enhancer       CMV enhancer: human cytomegalovirus immediate early enhancer
  10772..10975   +  promoter       CMV promoter: human cytomegalovirus (CMV) immediate early promoter
  10977..10996   +  promoter       PLtetO-1 promoter (fragment): modified phage lambda PL promoter with tet operator sites (Lutz and Bujard, 1997)
  10998..11017   +  promoter       PLtetO-1 promoter (fragment): modified phage lambda PL promoter with tet operator sites (Lutz and Bujard, 1997)
  11025..11058   +  promoter       TRE3GV promoter (fragment): 3rd-generation Tet-responsive promoter that can be activated by binding of Tet-On® 3G, optimized for retroviral and lentiviral vectors
  11174..11191   +  CDS            9xHis (fragment): 9xHis affinity tag
  11192..11734   +  CDS            MGMT (fragment): MGMT_HUMAN - Experimental evidence at protein level: Swiss-Prot protein existence level 1. Involved in the cellular defense against the biological effects of O6-methylguanine (O6-MeG) and O4-methylthymine (O4-MeT) in DNA. Repairs the methylated nucleobase in DNA by stoichiometrically transferring the methyl group to a cysteine residue in the enzyme. This is a suicide reaction: the enzyme is irreversibly inactivated. From Homo sapiens (Human).
  11777..11801   +  protein_bind   attB1: mutant version of attB; recombination site for the Gateway® BP reaction BP Clonase™
  11819..12937   +  CDS            CEP41: CEP41_HUMAN - Also known as TSGA14. Experimental evidence at protein level: Swiss-Prot protein existence level 1. Required during ciliogenesis for tubulin glutamylation in cilium. Probably acts by participating in the transport of TTLL6, a tubulin polyglutamylase, between the basal body and the cilium. From Homo sapiens (Human).
  12957..14      -  protein_bind   attB2 (across the origin): mutant version of attB; recombination site for the Gateway® BP reaction BP Clonase™
>Addgene plasmid #136843 | pEBTetBl-CLIP-Cep41 | depositor full sequence | sequence record 264116 | Full Sequence
TTGTACAAAGTGGTGATGGCAGCTAGCGGCGCGCCCGGCCGCTCGAGTCTAGAGGGCCCGTTTAAACCCG
CTGATCAGCCTCGACTGTGCCTTCTAGTTGCCAGCCATCTGTTGTTTGCCCCTCCCCCGTGCCTTCCTTG
ACCCTGGAAGGTGCCACTCCCACTGTCCTTTCCTAATAAAATGAGGAAATTGCATCGCATTGTCTGAGTA
GGTGTCATTCTATTCTGGGGGGTGGGGTGGGGCAGGACAGCAAGGGGGAGGATTGGGAAGACAATAGCAG
GCTAGAGGATCGATCCCCGCCCCGGACGAACTAAACCTGACTACGACATCTCTGCCCCTTCTTCGCGGGG
CAGTGCATGTAATCCCTTCAGTTGGTTGGTACAACTTGCCAACTGGGCCCTGTTCCACATGTGACACGGG
GGGGGACCAAACACAAAGGGGTTCTCTGACTGTAGTTGACATCCTTATAAATGGATGTGCACATTTGCCA
ACACTGAGTGGCTTTCATCCTGGAGCAGACTTTGCAGTCTGTGGACTGCAACACAACATTGCCTTTATGT
GTAACTCTTGGCTGAAGCTCTTACACCAATGCTGGGGGACATGTACCTCCCAGGGGCCCAGGAAGACTAC
GGGAGGCTACACCAACGTCAATCAGAGGGGCCTGTGTAGCTACCGATAAGCGGACCCTCAAGAGGGCATT
AGCAATAGTGTTTATAAGGCCCCCTTGTTAACCCTAAACGGGTAGCATATGCTTCCCGGGTAGTAGTATA
TACTATCCAGACTAACCCTAATTCAATAGCATATGTTACCCAACGGGAAGCATATGCTATCGAATTAGGG
TTAGTAAAAGGGTCCTAAGGAACAGCGATATCTCCCACCCCATGAGCTGTCACGGTTTTATTTACATGGG
GTCAGGATTCCACGAGGGTAGTGAACCATTTTAGTCACAAGGGCAGTGGCTGAAGATCAAGGAGCGGGCA
GTGAACTCTCCTGAATCTTCGCCTGCTTCTTCATTCTCCTTCGTTTAGCTAATAGAATAACTGCTGAGTT
GTGAACAGTAAGGTGTATGTGAGGTGCTCGAAAACAAGGTTTCAGGTGACGCCCCCAGAATAAAATTTGG
ACGGGGGGTTCAGTGGTGGCATTGTGCTATGACACCAATATAACCCTCACAAACCCCTTGGGCAATAAAT
ACTAGTGTAGGAATGAAACATTCTGAATATCTTTAACAATAGAAATCCATGGGGTGGGGACAAGCCGTAA
AGACTGGATGTCCATCTCACACGAATTTATGGCTATGGGCAACACATAATCCTAGTGCAATATGATACTG
GGGTTATTAAGATGTGTCCCAGGCAGGGACCAAGACAGGTGAACCATGTTGTTACACTCTATTTGTAACA
AGGGGAAAGAGAGTGGACGCCGACAGCAGCGGACTCCACTGGTTGTCTCTAACACCCCCGAAAATTAAAC
GGGGCTCCACGCCAATGGGGCCCATAAACAAAGACAAGTGGCCACTCTTTTTTTTGAAATTGTGGAGTGG
GGGCACGCGTCAGCCCCCACACGCCGCCCTGCGGTTTTGGACTGTAAAATAAGGGTGTAATAACTTGGCT
GATTGTAACCCCGCTAACCACTGCGGTCAAACCACTTGCCCACAAAACCACTAATGGCACCCCGGGGAAT
ACCTGCATAAGTAGGTGGGCGGGCCAAGATAGGGGCGCGATTGCTGCGATCTGGAGGACAAATTACACAC
ACTTGCGCCTGAGCGCCAAGCACAGGGTTGTTGGTCCTCATATTCACGAGGTCGCTGAGAGCACGGTGGG
CTAATGTTGCCATGGGTAGCATATACTACCCAAATATCTGGATAGCATATGCTATCCTAATCTATATCTG
GGTAGCATAGGCTATCCTAATCTATATCTGGGTAGCATATGCTATCCTAATCTATATCTGGGTAGTATAT
GCTATCCTAATTTATATCTGGGTAGCATAGGCTATCCTAATCTATATCTGGGTAGCATATGCTATCCTAA
TCTATATCTGGGTAGTATATGCTATCCTAATCTGTATCCGGGTAGCATATGCTATCCTAATAGAGATTAG
GGTAGTATATGCTATCCTAATTTATATCTGGGTAGCATATACTACCCAAATATCTGGATAGCATATGCTA
TCCTAATCTATATCTGGGTAGCATATGCTATCCTAATCTATATCTGGGTAGCATAGGCTATCCTAATCTA
TATCTGGGTAGCATATGCTATCCTAATCTATATCTGGGTAGTATATGCTATCCTAATTTATATCTGGGTA
GCATAGGCTATCCTAATCTATATCTGGGTAGCATATGCTATCCTAATCTATATCTGGGTAGTATATGCTA
TCCTAATCTGTATCCGGGTAGCATATGCTATCCTCATGCATATACAGTCAGCATATGATACCCAGTAGTA
GAGTGGGAGTGCTATCCTTTGCATATGCCGCCACCTCCCAAGGGGGCGTGAATTTTCGCTGCTTGTCCTT
TTCCTGCTGGTTGCTCCCATTCTTAGGTGAATTTAAGGAGGCCAGGCTAAAGCCGTCGCATGTCTGATTG
CTCACCAGGTAAATGTCGCTAATGTTTTCCAACGCGAGAAGGTGTTGAGCGCGGAGCTGAGTGACGTGAC
AACATGGGTATGCCCAATTGCCCCATGTTGGGAGGACGAAAATGGTGACAAGACAGATGGCCAGAAATAC
ACCAACAGCACGCATGATGTCTACTGGGGATTTATTCTTTAGTGCGGGGGAATACACGGCTTTTAATACG
ATTGAGGGCGTCTCCTAACAAGTTACATCACTCCTGCCCTTCCTCACCCTCATCTCCATCACCTCCTTCA
TCTCCGTCATCTCCGTCATCACCCTCCGCGGCAGCCCCTTCCACCATAGGTGGAAACCAGGGAGGCAAAT
CTACTCCATCGTCAAAGCTGCACACAGTCACCCTGATATTGCAGGTAGGAGCGGGCTTTGTCATAACAAG
GTCCTTAATCGCATCCTTCAAAACCTCAGCAAATATATGAGTTTGTAAAAAGACCATGAAATAACAGACA
ATGGACTCCCTTAGCGGGCCAGGTTGTGGGCCGGGTCCAGGGGCCATTCCAAAGGGGAGACGACTCAATG
GTGTAAGACGACATTGTGGAATAGCAAGGGCAGTTCCTCGCCTTAGGTTGTAAAGGGAGGTCTTACTACC
TCCATATACGAACACACCGGCGACCCAAGTTCCTTCGTCGGTAGTCCTTTCTACGTGACTCCTAGCCAGG
AGAGCTCTTAAACCTTCTGCAATGTTCTCAAATTTCGGGTTGGAACCTCCTTGACCACGATGCTTTTCCA
AACCACCCTCCTTTTTTGCGCCCTGCCTCCATCACCCTGACCCCGGGGTCCAGTGCTTGGGCCTTCTCCT
GGGTCATCTGCGGGGCCCTGCTCTATCGCTCCCGGGGGCACGTCAGGCTCACCATCTGGGCCACCTTCTT
GGTGGTATTCAAAATAATCGGCTTCCCCTACAGGGTGGAAAAATGGCCTTCTACCTGGAGGGGGCCTGCG
CGGTGGAGACCCGGATGATGATGACTGACTACTGGGACTCCTGGGCCTCTTTTCTCCACGTCCACGACCT
CTCCCCCTGGCTCTTTCACGACTTCCCCCCCTGGCTCTTTCACGTCCTCTACCCCGGCGGCCTCCACTAC
CTCCTCGACCCCGGCCTCCACTACCTCCTCGACCCCGGCCTCCACTGCCTCCTCGACCCCGGCCTCCACC
TCCTGCTCCTGCCCCTCCTGCTCCTGCCCCTCCTCCTGCTCCTGCCCCTCCTGCCCCTCCTGCTCCTGCC
CCTCCTGCCCCTCCTGCTCCTGCCCCTCCTGCCCCTCCTGCTCCTGCCCCTCCTGCCCCTCCTCCTGCTC
CTGCCCCTCCTGCCCCTCCTCCTGCTCCTGCCCCTCCTGCCCCTCCTGCTCCTGCCCCTCCTGCCCCTCC
TGCTCCTGCCCCTCCTGCCCCTCCTGCTCCTGCCCCTCCTGCTCCTGCCCCTCCTGCTCCTGCCCCTCCT
GCTCCTGCCCCTCCTGCCCCTCCTGCCCCTCCTCCTGCTCCTGCCCCTCCTGCTCCTGCCCCTCCTGCCC
CTCCTGCCCCTCCTGCTCCTGCCCCTCCTCCTGCTCCTGCCCCTCCTGCCCCTCCTGCCCCTCCTCCTGC
TCCTGCCCCTCCTGCCCCTCCTCCTGCTCCTGCCCCTCCTCCTGCTCCTGCCCCTCCTGCCCCTCCTGCC
CCTCCTCCTGCTCCTGCCCCTCCTGCCCCTCCTCCTGCTCCTGCCCCTCCTCCTGCTCCTGCCCCTCCTG
CCCCTCCTGCCCCTCCTCCTGCTCCTGCCCCTCCTCCTGCTCCTGCCCCTCCTGCCCCTCCTGCCCCTCC
TGCCCCTCCTCCTGCTCCTGCCCCTCCTCCTGCTCCTGCCCCTCCTGCTCCTGCCCCTCCCGCTCCTGCT
CCTGCTCCTGTTCCACCGTGGGTCCCTTTGCAGCCAATGCAACTTGGACGTTTTTGGGGTCTCCGGACAC
CATCTCTATGTCTTGGCCCTGATCCTGAGCCGCCCGGGGCTCCTGGTCTTCCGCCTCCTCGTCCTCGTCC
TCTTCCCCGTCCTCGTCCATGGTTATCACCCCCTCTTCTTTGAGGTCCACTGCCGCCGGAGCCTTCTGGT
CCAGATGTGTCTCCCTTCTCTCCTAGGCCATTTCCAGGTCCTGTACCTGGCCCCTCGTCAGACATGATTC
ACACTAAAAGAGATCAATAGACATCTTTATTAGACGACGCTCAGTGAATACAGGGAGTGCAGACTCCTGC
CCCCTCCAACAGCCCCCCCACCCTCATCCCCTTCATGGTCGCTGTCAGACAGATCCAGGTCTGAAAATTC
CCCATCCTCCGAACCATCCTCGTCCTCATCACCAATTACTCGCAGCCCGGAAAACTCCCGCTGAACATCC
TCAAGATTTGCGTCCTGAGCCTCAAGCCAGGCCTCAAATTCCTCGTCCCCCTTTTTGCTGGACGGTAGGG
ATGGGGATTCTCGGGACCCCTCCTCTTCCTCTTCAAGGTCACCAGACAGAGATGCTACTGGGGCAACGGA
AGAAAAGCTGGGTGCGGCCTGTGAGGATCAGCTTATCGATGATAAGCTGTCAAACATGAGAATTCTTGAA
GACGAAAGGGCCTCGTGATACGCCTATTTTTATAGGTTAATGTCATGATAATAATGGTTTCTTAGACGTC
AGGTGGCACTTTTCGGGGAAATGTGCGCGGAACCCCTATTTGTTTATTTTTCTAAATACATTCAAATATG
TATCCGCTCATGAGACAATAACCCTGATAAATGCTTCAATAATATTGAAAAAGGAAGAGTATGAGTATTC
AACATTTCCGTGTCGCCCTTATTCCCTTTTTTGCGGCATTTTGCCTTCCTGTTTTTGCTCACCCAGAAAC
GCTGGTGAAAGTAAAAGATGCTGAAGATCAGTTGGGTGCACGAGTGGGTTACATCGAACTGGATCTCAAC
AGCGGTAAGATCCTTGAGAGTTTTCGCCCCGAAGAACGTTTTCCAATGATGAGCACTTTTAAAGTTCTGC
TATGTGGCGCGGTATTATCCCGTGTTGACGCCGGGCAAGAGCAACTCGGTCGCCGCATACACTATTCTCA
GAATGACTTGGTTGAGTACTCACCAGTCACAGAAAAGCATCTTACGGATGGCATGACAGTAAGAGAATTA
TGCAGTGCTGCCATAACCATGAGTGATAACACTGCGGCCAACTTACTTCTGACAACGATCGGAGGACCGA
AGGAGCTAACCGCTTTTTTGCACAACATGGGGGATCATGTAACTCGCCTTGATCGTTGGGAACCGGAGCT
GAATGAAGCCATACCAAACGACGAGCGTGACACCACGATGCCTGCAGCAATGGCAACAACGTTGCGCAAA
CTATTAACTGGCGAACTACTTACTCTAGCTTCCCGGCAACAATTAATAGACTGGATGGAGGCGGATAAAG
TTGCAGGACCACTTCTGCGCTCGGCCCTTCCGGCTGGCTGGTTTATTGCTGATAAATCTGGAGCCGGTGA
GCGTGGGTCTCGCGGTATCATTGCAGCACTGGGGCCAGATGGTAAGCCCTCCCGTATCGTAGTTATCTAC
ACGACGGGGAGTCAGGCAACTATGGATGAACGAAATAGACAGATCGCTGAGATAGGTGCCTCACTGATTA
AGCATTGGTAACTGTCAGACCAAGTTTACTCATATATACTTTAGATTGATTTAAAACTTCATTTTTAATT
TAAAAGGATCTAGGTGAAGATCCTTTTTGATAATCTCATGACCAAAATCCCTTAACGTGAGTTTTCGTTC
CACTGAGCGTCAGACCCCGTAGAAAAGATCAAAGGATCTTCTTGAGATCCTTTTTTTCTGCGCGTAATCT
GCTGCTTGCAAACAAAAAAACCACCGCTACCAGCGGTGGTTTGTTTGCCGGATCAAGAGCTACCAACTCT
TTTTCCGAAGGTAACTGGCTTCAGCAGAGCGCAGATACCAAATACTGTCCTTCTAGTGTAGCCGTAGTTA
GGCCACCACTTCAAGAACTCTGTAGCACCGCCTACATACCTCGCTCTGCTAATCCTGTTACCAGTGGCTG
CTGCCAGTGGCGATAAGTCGTGTCTTACCGGGTTGGACTCAAGACGATAGTTACCGGATAAGGCGCAGCG
GTCGGGCTGAACGGGGGGTTCGTGCACACAGCCCAGCTTGGAGCGAACGACCTACACCGAACTGAGATAC
CTACAGCGTGAGCTATGAGAAAGCGCCACGCTTCCCGAAGGGAGAAAGGCGGACAGGTATCCGGTAAGCG
GCAGGGTCGGAACAGGAGAGCGCACGAGGGAGCTTCCAGGGGGAAACGCCTGGTATCTTTATAGTCCTGT
CGGGTTTCGCCACCTCTGACTTGAGCGTCGATTTTTGTGATGCTCGTCAGGGGGGCGGAGCCTATGGAAA
AACGCCAGCAACGCGGCCTTTTTACGGTTCCTGGCCTTTTGCTGGCCTTGAAGCTGTCCCTGATGGTCGT
CATCTACCTGCCTGGACAGCATGGCCTGCAACGCGGGCATCCCGATGCCGCCGGAAGCGAGAAGAATCAT
AATGGGGAAGGCCATCCAGCCTCGCGTCGAACTAGATGATCCGGCTGTGGAATGTGTGTCAGTTAGGGTG
TGGAAAGTCCCCAGGCTCCCCAGCAGGCAGAAGTATGCAAAGCATGCATCTCAATTAGTCAGCAACCAGG
TGTGGAAAGTCCCCAGGCTCCCCAGCAGGCAGAAGTATGCAAAGCATGCATCTCAATTAGTCAGCAACCA
TAGTCCCGCCCCTAACTCCGCCCATCCCGCCCCTAACTCCGCCCAGTTCCGCCCATTCTCCGCCCCATGG
CTGACTAATTTTTTTTATTTATGCAGAGGCCGAGGCCGCCTCGGCCTCTGAGCTATTCCAGAAGTAGTGA
GGAGGCTTTTTTGGAGGGTGACCGCCACGACCGGTATGGCCAAGCCTTTGTCTCAAGAAGAATCCACCCT
CATTGAAAGAGCAACGGCTACAATCAACAGCATCCCCATCTCTGAAGACTACAGCGTCGCCAGCGCAGCT
CTCTCTAGCGACGGCCGCATCTTCACTGGTGTCAATGTATATCATTTTACTGGGGGACCTTGTGCAGAAC
TCGTGGTGCTGGGCACTGCTGCTGCTGCGGCAGCTGGCAACCTGACTTGTATCGTCGCGATCGGAAATGA
GAACAGGGGCATCTTGAGCCCCTGCGGACGGTGCCGACAGGTGCTTCTCGATCTGCATCCTGGGATCAAA
GCCATAGTGAAGGACAGTGATGGACAGCCGACGGCAGTTGGGATTCGTGAATTGCTGCCCTCTGGTTACG
GTCCGACGCGGCCCGACGGGTCCGAGGGGGGTCGACCTCGAAACTTGTTTATTGCAGCTTATAATGGTTA
CAAATAAAGCAATAGCATCACAAATTTCACAAATAAAGCATTTTTTTCACTGCATTCTAGTTGTGGTTTG
TCCAAACTCATCAATGTATCTTATCATGTCTGGATCTGATCCGAACCCCTTCCTCGACCAATTCTCATGT
TTGACAGCTTATCATCGCAGATCCGGGCAACGTTGTTGCCATTGCTCGACCAATTCTCATGTTTGACAGC
TTATCATCGCAGATCCGTATGGTGCACTCTCAGTACAATCTGCTCTGATGCCGCATAGTTAAGCCAGTAT
CTGCTCCCTGCTTGTGTGTTGGAGGTCGCTGAGTAGTGCGCGAGCAAAATTTAAGCTACAACAAGGCAAG
GCTTGACCGACAATTGCATGAAGAATCTGCTTAGGGTTAGGCGTTTTGCGCTGCTTCGCGATGTACGGGC
CAGATATACGCGTATCTGAGGGGACTAGGGTGTGTTTAGGCGAAAAGCGGGGCTTCGGTTGTACGCGGTT
AGGAGTCCCCTCAGGATATAGTAGTTTCGCTTTTGCATAGGGAGGGGGAAATGTAGTCTTATGCAATACT
CTTGTAGTCTTGCAACATGGTAACGATGAGTTAGCAACATGCCTTACAAGGAGAGAAAAAGCACCGTGCA
TGCCGATTGGTGGAAGTAAGGTGGTACGATCGTGCCTTATTAGGAAGGCAACAGACGGGTCTGACATGGA
TTGGACGAACCACTGAATTCCGCATTGCAGAGATATTGTATTTAAGTGCCTAGCTCGATACAATAAACGC
CATTTGACCATTCACCACATTGGTGTGCACCTCCAAGCTGGCCGGGGATCCTCTAGGGCCTCTGAGCTAT
TCCAGAAGTAGTGAAGAGGCTTTTTTGGAGGCCTAGGCTTTTGCAAAAAGCTCCGGATCGATCCTGAGAA
CTTCAGGGTGAGTTTGGGGACCCTTGATTGTTCTTTCTTTTTCGCTATTGTAAAATTCATGTTATATGGA
GGGGGCAAAGTTTTCAGGGTGTTGTTTAGAATGGGAAGATGTCCCTTGTATCACCATGGACCCTCATGAT
AATTTTGTTTCTTTCACTTTCTACTCTGTTGACAACCATTGTCTCCTCTTATTTTCTTTTCATTTTCTGT
AACTTTTTCGTTAAACTTTAGCTTGCATTTGTAACGAATTTTTAAATTCACTTTTGTTTATTTGTCAGAT
TGTAAGTACTTTCTCTAATCACTTTTTTTTCAAGGCAATCAGGGTATATTATATTGTACTTCAGCACAGT
TTTAGAGAACAATTGTTATAATTAAATGATAAGGTAGAATATTTCTGCATATAAATTCTGGCTGGCGTGG
AAATATTCTTATTGGTAGAAACAACTACATCCTGGTCATCATCCTGCCTTTCTCTTTATGGTTACAATGA
TATACACTGTTTGAGATGAGGATAAAATACTCTGAGTCCAAACCGGGCCCCTCTGCTAACCATGTTCATG
CCTTCTTCTTTTTCCTACAGCTCCTGGGCAACGTGCTGGTTATTGTGCTGTCTCATCATTTTGGCAAAGA
ATTGTAATACGACTCACTATAGGGCGAATTGATATGTCTAGATTAGATAAAAGTAAAGTGATTAACAGCG
CATTAGAGCTGCTTAATGAGGTCGGAATCGAAGGTTTAACAACCCGTAAACTCGCCCAGAAGCTAGGTGT
AGAGCAGCCTACATTGTATTGGCATGTAAAAAATAAGCGGGCTTTGCTCGACGCCTTAGCCATTGAGATG
TTAGATAGGCACCATACTCACTTTTGCCCTTTAGAAGGGGAAAGCTGGCAAGATTTTTTACGTAATAACG
CTAAAAGTTTTAGATGTGCTTTACTAAGTCATCGCGATGGAGCAAAAGTACATTTAGGTACACGGCCTAC
AGAAAAACAGTATGAAACTCTCGAAAATCAATTAGCCTTTTTATGCCAACAAGGTTTTTCACTAGAGAAT
GCATTATATGCACTCAGCGCTGTGGGGCATTTTACTTTAGGTTGCGTATTGGAAGATCAAGAGCATCAAG
TCGCTAAAGAAGAAAGGGAAACACCTACTACTGATAGTATGCCGCCATTATTACGACAAGCTATCGAATT
ATTTGATCACCAAGGTGCAGAGCCAGCCTTCTTATTCGGCCTTGAATTGATCATATGCGGATTAGAAAAA
CAACTTAAATGTGAAAGTGGGTCCGCGTACAGCGGATCCCGGGAATTCAGATCTTATTAAAGCAGAACTT
GTTTATTGCAGCTTATAATGGTTACAAATAAAGCAATAGCATCACAAATTTCACAAATAAAGCATTTTTT
TCACTGCATTCTAGTTGTGGTTTGTCCAAACTCATCAATGTATCTTATCATGTCTGGTCGAATCCATGGC
GCAGAACTGGTAGGTATGGAAGATCCGCGTTGACATTGATTATTGACTAGTTATTAATAGTAATCAATTA
CGGGGTCATTAGTTCATAGCCCATATATGGAGTTCCGCGTTACATAACTTACGGTAAATGGCCCGCCTGG
CTGACCGCCCAACGACCCCCGCCCATTGACGTCAATAATGACGTATGTTCCCATAGTAACGCCAATAGGG
ACTTTCCATTGACGTCAATGGGTGGAGTATTTACGGTAAACTGCCCACTTGGCAGTACATCAAGTGTATC
ATATGCCAAGTACGCCCCCTATTGACGTCAATGACGGTAAATGGCCCGCCTGGCATTATGCCCAGTACAT
GACCTTATGGGACTTTCCTACTTGGCAGTACATCTACGTATTAGTCATCGCTATTACCATGGTGATGCGG
TTTTGGCAGTACATCAATGGGCGTGGATAGCGGTTTGACTCACGGGGATTTCCAAGTCTCCACCCCATTG
ACGTCAATGGGAGTTTGTTTTGGCACCAAAATCAACGGGACTTTCCAAAATGTCGTAACAACTCCGCCCC
ATTGACGCAAATGGGCGGTAGGCGTGTACGGTGGGAGGTCTATATAAGCAGAGCTCTCCCTATCAGTGAT
AGAGATCTCCCTATCAGTGATAGAGATCGTCGACGAGCTCGTTTAGTGAACCGTCAGATCGCCTGGAGAC
GCCATCCACGCTGTTTTGACCTCCATAGAAGACACCGGGACCGATCCAGCCTCCGGACTCTAGCGTTTAA
ACTTAAGCTTACCACCATGGATTATAAAGACGATGATGACAAGCACCACCACCACCACCACGACAAGGAT
TGTGAAATGAAACGCACCACACTGGACAGCCCTTTGGGGAAGCTGGAGCTGTCTGGTTGTGAGCAGGGTC
TGCACGAAATAATTTTTCTGGGCAAGGGGACGTCTGCAGCTGATGCCGTGGAGGTCCCAGCCCCCGCTGC
GGTTCTCGGAGGTCCGGAGCCCCTGATACAGGCTACAGCCTGGCTGAATGCCTATTTCCACCAGCCCGAG
GCTATCGAAGAGTTCCCCGTGCCGGCTCTTCACCATCCCGTTTTCCAGCAAGAGTCGTTCACCAGACAGG
TGTTATGGAAGCTGCTGAAGGTTGTGAAATTCGGAGAAGTGATTTCTGAGTCACACTTAGCAGCCCTGGT
AGGCAACCCCGCAGCCACGGCAGCAGTGAATACGGCACTGGATGGCAATCCTGTCCCTATCCTGATCCCG
TGCCACAGAGTGGTCCAGGGGGATTCGGATGTGGGGCCGTACCTTGGTGGACTGGCCGTGAAGGAATGGC
TTCTGGCCCATGAAGGCCACCGGTTGGGGAAGCCAGGCTTGGGATTCGAACTGGAGGTGCTGTTCCAGGG
CCCCGGTACCGCCATCACAAGTTTGTACAAAAAAGCAGGCTTGGAAGGAGTTCGAACCATGTCCCTCCGG
AGGCACATTGGGAACCCTGAGTATCTGATGAAAAGGATACCACAGAACCCAAGATACCAGCATATCAAAT
CAAGACTGGACACTGGTAACAGTATGACTAAATATACTGAGAAGCTCGAAGAGATTAAGAAAAATTATAG
ATACAAAAAAGATGAGCTTTTCAAGAGACTAAAAGTTACAACTTTTGCCCAGCTGATCATCCAAGTTGCC
TCCCTCTCTGATCAAACACTGGAAGTGACAGCTGAGGAGATTCAAAGGCTGGAAGACAATGATTCTGCAG
CTTCAGACCCTGATGCTGAAACCACTGCCAGGACCAATGGGAAAGGAAATCCAGGTGAGCAGTCGCCGAG
CCCTGAGCAGTTCATAAACAACGCAGGAGCAGGGGACTCCAGCCGCTCAACTCTTCAGAGTGTCATCAGT
GGTGTTGGGGAACTGGATCTAGACAAAGGGCCAGTGAAGAAAGCAGAGCCCCATACCAAAGACAAACCTT
ATCCTGACTGCCCCTTCCTGCTGCTAGATGTGCGTGATAGAGATTCTTACCAGCAGTGCCACATTGTTGG
AGCTTACAGTTACCCAATTGCAACTCTGTCTAGAACAATGAACCCTTATTCAAATGATATTCTTGAATAT
AAAAATGCCCATGGCAAGATCATCATTCTGTATGACGATGATGAAAGGCTGGCCAGTCAGGCGGCCACCA
CCATGTGCGAGCGTGGATTTGAAAACCTCTTCATGCTTTCCGGAGGTCTAAAAGTCTTAGCTCAGAAATT
CCCGGAAGGACTGATTACTGGTTCCCTGCCAGCATCTTGCCAGCAGGCCCTTCCTCCTGGGTCTGCCCGG
AAACGATCCAGCCCCAAAGGGCCACCCCTACCAGCTGAGAATAAATGGAGATTTACCCCAGAAGACTTAA
AAAAGATAGAATATTATCTGGAAGAGGAGCAAGGGCCTGCAGATCATCCTAGCCGACTGAACCAAGCTAA
CTCCTCCGGAAGAGAGTCCAAGGTGCCTGGTGCCCGAAGCGCTCAGAATCTGCCAGGTGGCGGCCCCGCC
AGCCACTCAAACCCCCGCTCCCTCAGCAGTGGTCACCTGCAAGGCAAACCCTGGAAGTAGCTCGAGTGCG
GCCGCAACCCAGCTTTC
