Features (pLannotate 1.2.2; 31 found; start..end, strand, type, name):
     85..196     +  polyA_signal   bGH poly(A) signal: bovine growth hormone polyadenylation signal
    737..2294    -  rep_origin     oriP (fragment): Epstein-Barr virus oriP replication origin (Yates et al., 2000)
   2407..2625    -  CDS            gL (fragment): GL_EBVB9 - Experimental evidence at protein level: Swiss-Prot protein existence level 1. The heterodimer glycoprotein H-glycoprotein L is required for the fusion of viral and plasma membranes leading to virus entry into the host cell. Acts as a functional inhibitor of gH and maintains gH in an inhibited form. Upon binding to host integrins, gL dissociates from gH leading to activation of the viral fusion glycoproteins gB and gH. Fusion of EBV with B-lymphocytes requires the additional receptor- binding protein gp42, which forms a complex with gH/gL. The heterodimer gH/gL targets also host EPHA
   2708..4633    -  CDS            EBNA1: Epstein-Barr nuclear antigen 1, also known as EBNA-1 crucial for latent viral infection, and for episomal amplification of vectors containing the oriP origin (Okita et al., 2013)
   4671..5015    -  CDS            BRRF2_EBVB9 (fragment): Protein inferred from homology: Swiss-Prot protein existence level 3. From Epstein-Barr virus (strain B95-8) (HHV-4) (Human herpesvirus 4).
   5018..5041    -  promoter       tet promoter (fragment): E. coli promoter for tetracycline efflux protein gene
   5154..5258    +  promoter       AmpR promoter: bla
   5259..6119    +  CDS            AmpR: β-lactamase; bla; confers resistance to ampicillin, carbenicillin, and related antibiotics
   6290..6878    +  rep_origin     ori: high-copy-number ColE1/pMB1/pBR322/pUC origin of replication
   6924..7047    -  CDS            TcR (fragment): tetracycline efflux protein; tet; confers resistance to tetracycline
   7085..7382    +  promoter       SV40 promoter: SV40 enhancer and early promoter
   7404..7802    +  CDS            BSD: blasticidin S deaminase; Aspergillus terreus BSD; confers resistance to blasticidin
   7846..7980    +  polyA_signal   SV40 poly(A) signal: SV40 polyadenylation signal
   8102..8154    -  misc_feature   bom (fragment): basis of mobility region from pBR322
   8285..8378    +  ncRNA          Retro dr1: Accession: RF00214 - Retrovirus direct repeat 1 (dr1)
   8414..8675    +  promoter       RSV promoter: Rous sarcoma virus enhancer/promoter
   8701..8761    +  promoter       SV40 promoter (fragment): SV40 early promoter
   8792..9364    +  intron         β-globin intron: intron from rabbit β-globin gene
   9419..9437    +  promoter       T7 promoter: promoter for bacteriophage T7 RNA polymerase
   9448..10068   +  CDS            tetR: TETR2_ECOLX - Experimental evidence at protein level: Swiss-Prot protein existence level 1. TetR is the repressor of the tetracycline resistance element; its N-terminal region forms a helix-turn-helix structure and binds DNA. Binding of tetracycline to TetR reduces the repressor affinity for the tetracycline resistance gene (tetA) promoter operator sites. From Escherichia coli.
  10110..10231   +  polyA_signal   SV40 poly(A) signal: SV40 polyadenylation signal
  10286..10665   +  enhancer       CMV enhancer: human cytomegalovirus immediate early enhancer
  10666..10869   +  promoter       CMV promoter: human cytomegalovirus (CMV) immediate early promoter
  10871..10890   +  promoter       PLtetO-1 promoter (fragment): modified phage lambda PL promoter with tet operator sites (Lutz and Bujard, 1997)
  10892..10911   +  promoter       PLtetO-1 promoter (fragment): modified phage lambda PL promoter with tet operator sites (Lutz and Bujard, 1997)
  10919..10952   +  promoter       TRE3GV promoter (fragment): 3rd-generation Tet-responsive promoter that can be activated by binding of Tet-On® 3G, optimized for retroviral and lentiviral vectors
  11068..11085   +  CDS            9xHis (fragment): 9xHis affinity tag
  11086..11628   +  CDS            MGMT (fragment): MGMT_HUMAN - Experimental evidence at protein level: Swiss-Prot protein existence level 1. Involved in the cellular defense against the biological effects of O6-methylguanine (O6-MeG) and O4-methylthymine (O4-MeT) in DNA. Repairs the methylated nucleobase in DNA by stoichiometrically transferring the methyl group to a cysteine residue in the enzyme. This is a suicide reaction: the enzyme is irreversibly inactivated. From Homo sapiens (Human).
  11671..11695   +  protein_bind   attB1: mutant version of attB; recombination site for the Gateway® BP reaction BP Clonase™
  11713..12831   +  CDS            CEP41: CEP41_HUMAN - Also known as TSGA14. Experimental evidence at protein level: Swiss-Prot protein existence level 1. Required during ciliogenesis for tubulin glutamylation in cilium. Probably acts by participating in the transport of TTLL6, a tubulin polyglutamylase, between the basal body and the cilium. From Homo sapiens (Human).
  12851..14      -  protein_bind   attB2 (across the origin): mutant version of attB; recombination site for the Gateway® BP reaction BP Clonase™
>Addgene plasmid #136843 | pEBTetBl-CLIP-Cep41 | addgene full sequence | sequence record 276281 | Addgene NGS Result
TTGTACAAAGTGGTGATGGCAGCTAGCGGCGCGCCCGGCCGCTCGAGTCTAGAGGGCCCGTTTAAACCCG
CTGATCAGCCTCGACTGTGCCTTCTAGTTGCCAGCCATCTGTTGTTTGCCCCTCCCCCGTGCCTTCCTTG
ACCCTGGAAGGTGCCACTCCCACTGTCCTTTCCTAATAAAATGAGGAAATTGCATCGCATTGTCTGAGTA
GGTGTCATTCTATTCTGGGGGGTGGGGTGGGGCAGGACAGCAAGGGGGAGGATTGGGAAGACAATAGCAG
GCTAGAGGATCGATCCCCGCCCCGGACGAACTAAACCTGACTACGACATCTCTGCCCCTTCTTCGCGGGG
CAGTGCATGTAATCCCTTCAGTTGGTTGGTACAACTTGCCAACTGGGCCCTGTTCCACATGTGACACGGG
GGGGGACCAAACACAAAGGGGTTCTCTGACTGTAGTTGACATCCTTATAAATGGATGTGCACATTTGCCA
ACACTGAGTGGCTTTCATCCTGGAGCAGACTTTGCAGTCTGTGGACTGCAACACAACATTGCCTTTATGT
GTAACTCTTGGCTGAAGCTCTTACACCAATGCTGGGGGACATGTACCTCCCAGGGGCCCAGGAAGACTAC
GGGAGGCTACACCAACGTCAATCAGAGGGGCCTGTGTAGCTACCGATAAGCGGACCCTCAAGAGGGCATT
AGCAATAGTGTTTATAAGGCCCCCTTGTTAACCCTAAACGGGTAGCATATGCTTCCCGGGTAGTAGTATA
TACTATCCAGACTAACCCTAATTCAATAGCATATGTTACCCAACGGGAAGCATATGCTATCGAATTAGGG
TTAGTAAAAGGGTCCTAAGGAACAGCGATATCTCCCACCCCATGAGCTGTCACGGTTTTATTTACATGGG
GTCAGGATTCCACGAGGGTAGTGAACCATTTTAGTCACAAGGGCAGTGGCTGAAGATCAAGGAGCGGGCA
GTGAACTCTCCTGAATCTTCGCCTGCTTCTTCATTCTCCTTCGTTTAGCTAATAGAATAACTGCTGAGTT
GTGAACAGTAAGGTGTATGTGAGGTGCTCGAAAACAAGGTTTCAGGTGACGCCCCCAGAATAAAATTTGG
ACGGGGGGTTCAGTGGTGGCATTGTGCTATGACACCAATATAACCCTCACAAACCCCTTGGGCAATAAAT
ACTAGTGTAGGAATGAAACATTCTGAATATCTTTAACAATAGAAATCCATGGGGTGGGGACAAGCCGTAA
AGACTGGATGTCCATCTCACACGAATTTATGGCTATGGGCAACACATAATCCTAGTGCAATATGATACTG
GGGTTATTAAGATGTGTCCCAGGCAGGGACCAAGACAGGTGAACCATGTTGTTACACTCTATTTGTAACA
AGGGGAAAGAGAGTGGACGCCGACAGCAGCGGACTCCACTGGTTGTCTCTAACACCCCCGAAAATTAAAC
GGGGCTCCACGCCAATGGGGCCCATAAACAAAGACAAGTGGCCACTCTTTTTTTTGAAATTGTGGAGTGG
GGGCACGCGTCAGCCCCCACACGCCGCCCTGCGGTTTTGGACTGTAAAATAAGGGTGTAATAACTTGGCT
GATTGTAACCCCGCTAACCACTGCGGTCAAACCACTTGCCCACAAAACCACTAATGGCACCCCGGGGAAT
ACCTGCATAAGTAGGTGGGCGGGCCAAGATAGGGGCGCGATTGCTGCGATCTGGAGGACAAATTACACAC
ACTTGCGCCTGAGCGCCAAGCACAGGGTTGTTGGTCCTCATATTCACGAGGTCGCTGAGAGCACGGTGGG
CTAATGTTGCCATGGGTAGCATATACTACCCAAATATCTGGATAGCATATGCTATCCTAATCTATATCTG
GGTAGCATAGGCTATCCTAATCTATATCTGGGTAGTATATGCTATCCTAATCTGTATCCGGGTAGCATAT
GCTATCCTAATAGAGATTAGGGTAGTATATGCTATCCTAATTTATATCTGGGTAGCATATACTACCCAAA
TATCTGGATAGCATATGCTATCCTAATCTATATCTGGGTAGCATATGCTATCCTAATCTATATCTGGGTA
GCATAGGCTATCCTAATCTATATCTGGGTAGCATATGCTATCCTAATCTATATCTGGGTAGTATATGCTA
TCCTAATTTATATCTGGGTAGCATAGGCTATCCTAATCTATATCTGGGTAGCATATGCTATCCTAATCTA
TATCTGGGTAGTATATGCTATCCTAATCTGTATCCGGGTAGCATATGCTATCCTCATGCATATACAGTCA
GCATATGATACCCAGTAGTAGAGTGGGAGTGCTATCCTTTGCATATGCCGCCACCTCCCAAGGGGGCGTG
AATTTTCGCTGCTTGTCCTTTTCCTGCTGGTTGCTCCCATTCTTAGGTGAATTTAAGGAGGCCAGGCTAA
AGCCGTCGCATGTCTGATTGCTCACCAGGTAAATGTCGCTAATGTTTTCCAACGCGAGAAGGTGTTGAGC
GCGGAGCTGAGTGACGTGACAACATGGGTATGCCCAATTGCCCCATGTTGGGAGGACGAAAATGGTGACA
AGACAGATGGCCAGAAATACACCAACAGCACGCATGATGTCTACTGGGGATTTATTCTTTAGTGCGGGGG
AATACACGGCTTTTAATACGATTGAGGGCGTCTCCTAACAAGTTACATCACTCCTGCCCTTCCTCACCCT
CATCTCCATCACCTCCTTCATCTCCGTCATCTCCGTCATCACCCTCCGCGGCAGCCCCTTCCACCATAGG
TGGAAACCAGGGAGGCAAATCTACTCCATCGTCAAAGCTGCACACAGTCACCCTGATATTGCAGGTAGGA
GCGGGCTTTGTCATAACAAGGTCCTTAATCGCATCCTTCAAAACCTCAGCAAATATATGAGTTTGTAAAA
AGACCATGAAATAACAGACAATGGACTCCCTTAGCGGGCCAGGTTGTGGGCCGGGTCCAGGGGCCATTCC
AAAGGGGAGACGACTCAATGGTGTAAGACGACATTGTGGAATAGCAAGGGCAGTTCCTCGCCTTAGGTTG
TAAAGGGAGGTCTTACTACCTCCATATACGAACACACCGGCGACCCAAGTTCCTTCGTCGGTAGTCCTTT
CTACGTGACTCCTAGCCAGGAGAGCTCTTAAACCTTCTGCAATGTTCTCAAATTTCGGGTTGGAACCTCC
TTGACCACGATGCTTTCCAAACCACCCTCCTTTTTTGCGCCTGCCTCCATCACCCTGACCCCGGGGTCCA
GTGCTTGGGCCTTCTCCTGGGTCATCTGCGGGGCCCTGCTCTATCGCTCCCGGGGGCACGTCAGGCTCAC
CATCTGGGCCACCTTCTTGGTGGTATTCAAAATAATCGGCTTCCCCTACAGGGTGGAAAAATGGCCTTCT
ACCTGGAGGGGGCCTGCGCGGTGGAGACCCGGATGATGATGACTGACTACTGGGACTCCTGGGCCTCTTT
TCTCCACGTCCACGACCTCTCCCCCTGGCTCTTTCACGACTTCCCCCCCTGGCTCTTTCACGTCCTCTAC
CCCGGCGGCCTCCACTACCTCCTCGACCCCGGCCTCCACTACCTCCTCGACCCCGGCCTCCACTGCCTCC
TCGACCCCGGCCTCCACCTCCTGCTCCTGCCCCTCCTGCTCCTGCCCCTCCTCCTGCTCCTGCCCCTCCT
GCCCCTCCTGCTCCTGCCCCTCCTGCCCCTCCTGCTCCTGCCCCTCCTGCCCCTCCTGCTCCTGCCCCTC
CTGCCCCTCCTCCTGCTCCTGCCCCTCCTSCCCCTCCTCCTSCTCCTCCCCCTCCTSCCCCTCCTGCTCC
TGCCCCTCCTGCCCCTCCTGCTCCTGCCCCTCCTGCCCCTCCTSCTMCTGCCCCTCCTGCTCCTGCCCCT
CCTGCTCCTGCCCCTCCTGCTCCTGCCCCTCCTGCCCCTCCTGCCCCTCCTCCTGCTCCTGCCCCTCCTG
CTCCTGCCCCTCCTGCCCCTCCTGCCCCTCCTGCTCCTGCCCCTCCTCCTSCTCCTSCCCCTCCTGCCCC
TCCTGCCCCTCCTCCTGCTCCTGCCCCTCCTGCCCCTCCTCCTCCTCCTCCCCCTCCTCCTCCTCCTSCC
CCTCCTGCCCCTCCTSCCCCTCCTCCTGCTCCTGCCCCTCCTGCCCCTCCTCCTGCTCCTGCCCCTCCTC
CTGCTCCTGCCCCTCCTGCCCCTCCTGCCCCTCCTCCTGCTCCTGCCCCTCCTCCYSCTCCTGCCCCTCC
TGCCCCTCCTGCCCCTCCTGCCCCTCCTCCTGCTCCTGCCCCTCCTCCTGCTCCTGCCCCTCCTGCTCCT
GCCCCTCCCGCTCCTGCTCCTGCTCCTGTTCCACCGTGGGTCCCTTTGCAGCCAATGCAACTTGGACGTT
TTTGGGGTCTCCGGACACCATCTCTATGTCTTGGCCCTGATCCTGAGCCGCCCGGGGCTCCTGGTCTTCC
GCCTCCTCGTCCTCGTCCTCTTCCCCGTCCTCGTCCATGGTTATCACCCCCTCTTCTTTGAGGTCCACTG
CCGCCGGAGCCTTCTGGTCCAGATGTGTCTCCCTTCTCTCCTAGGCCATTTCCAGGTCCTGTACCTGGCC
CCTCGTCAGACATGATTCACACTAAAAGAGATCAATAGACATCTTTATTAGACGACGCTCAGTGAATACA
GGGAGTGCAGACTCCTGCCCCCTCCAACAGCCCCCCCACCCTCATCCCCTTCATGGTCGCTGTCAGACAG
ATCCAGGTCTGAAAATTCCCCATCCTCCGAACCATCCTCGTCCTCATCACCAATTACTCGCAGCCCGGAA
AACTCCCGCTGAACATCCTCAAGATTTGCGTCCTGAGCCTCAAGCCAGGCCTCAAATTCCTCGTCCCCCT
TTTTGCTGGACGGTAGGGATGGGGATTCTCGGGACCCCTCCTCTTCCTCTTCAAGGTCACCAGACAGAGA
TGCTACTGGGGCAACGGAAGAAAAGCTGGGTGCGGCCTGTGAGGATCAGCTTATCGATGATAAGCTGTCA
AACATGAGAATTCTTGAAGACGAAAGGGCCTCGTGATACGCCTATTTTTATAGGTTAATGTCATGATAAT
AATGGTTTCTTAGACGTCAGGTGGCACTTTTCGGGGAAATGTGCGCGGAACCCCTATTTGTTTATTTTTC
TAAATACATTCAAATATGTATCCGCTCATGAGACAATAACCCTGATAAATGCTTCAATAATATTGAAAAA
GGAAGAGTATGAGTATTCAACATTTCCGTGTCGCCCTTATTCCCTTTTTTGCGGCATTTTGCCTTCCTGT
TTTTGCTCACCCAGAAACGCTGGTGAAAGTAAAAGATGCTGAAGATCAGTTGGGTGCACGAGTGGGTTAC
ATCGAACTGGATCTCAACAGCGGTAAGATCCTTGAGAGTTTTCGCCCCGAAGAACGTTTTCCAATGATGA
GCACTTTTAAAGTTCTGCTATGTGGCGCGGTATTATCCCGTGTTGACGCCGGGCAAGAGCAACTCGGTCG
CCGCATACACTATTCTCAGAATGACTTGGTTGAGTACTCACCAGTCACAGAAAAGCATCTTACGGATGGC
ATGACAGTAAGAGAATTATGCAGTGCTGCCATAACCATGAGTGATAACACTGCGGCCAACTTACTTCTGA
CAACGATCGGAGGACCGAAGGAGCTAACCGCTTTTTTGCACAACATGGGGGATCATGTAACTCGCCTTGA
TCGTTGGGAACCGGAGCTGAATGAAGCCATACCAAACGACGAGCGTGACACCACGATGCCTGCAGCAATG
GCAACAACGTTGCGCAAACTATTAACTGGCGAACTACTTACTCTAGCTTCCCGGCAACAATTAATAGACT
GGATGGAGGCGGATAAAGTTGCAGGACCACTTCTGCGCTCGGCCCTTCCGGCTGGCTGGTTTATTGCTGA
TAAATCTGGAGCCGGTGAGCGTGGGTCTCGCGGTATCATTGCAGCACTGGGGCCAGATGGTAAGCCCTCC
CGTATCGTAGTTATCTACACGACGGGGAGTCAGGCAACTATGGATGAACGAAATAGACAGATCGCTGAGA
TAGGTGCCTCACTGATTAAGCATTGGTAACTGTCAGACCAAGTTTACTCATATATACTTTAGATTGATTT
AAAACTTCATTTTTAATTTAAAAGGATCTAGGTGAAGATCCTTTTTGATAATCTCATGACCAAAATCCCT
TAACGTGAGTTTTCGTTCCACTGAGCGTCAGACCCCGTAGAAAAGATCAAAGGATCTTCTTGAGATCCTT
TTTTTCTGCGCGTAATCTGCTGCTTGCAAACAAAAAAACCACCGCTACCAGCGGTGGTTTGTTTGCCGGA
TCAAGAGCTACCAACTCTTTTTCCGAAGGTAACTGGCTTCAGCAGAGCGCAGATACCAAATACTGTCCTT
CTAGTGTAGCCGTAGTTAGGCCACCACTTCAAGAACTCTGTAGCACCGCCTACATACCTCGCTCTGCTAA
TCCTGTTACCAGTGGCTGCTGCCAGTGGCGATAAGTCGTGTCTTACCGGGTTGGACTCAAGACGATAGTT
ACCGGATAAGGCGCAGCGGTCGGGCTGAACGGGGGGTTCGTGCACACAGCCCAGCTTGGAGCGAACGACC
TACACCGAACTGAGATACCTACAGCGTGAGCTATGAGAAAGCGCCACGCTTCCCGAAGGGAGAAAGGCGG
ACAGGTATCCGGTAAGCGGCAGGGTCGGAACAGGAGAGCGCACGAGGGAGCTTCCAGGGGGAAACGCCTG
GTATCTTTATAGTCCTGTCGGGTTTCGCCACCTCTGACTTGAGCGTCGATTTTTGTGATGCTCGTCAGGG
GGGCGGAGCCTATGGAAAAACGCCAGCAACGCGGCCTTTTTACGGTTCCTGGCCTTTTGCTGGCCTTGAA
GCTGTCCCTGATGGTCGTCATCTACCTGCCTGGACAGCATGGCCTGCAACGCGGGCATCCCGATGCCGCC
GGAAGCGAGAAGAATCATAATGGGGAAGGCCATCCAGCCTCGCGTCGAACTAGATGATCCGGCTGTGGAA
TGTGTGTCAGTTAGGGTGTGGAAAGTCCCCAGGCTCCCCAGCAGGCAGAAGTATGCAAAGCATGCATCTC
AATTAGTCAGCAACCAGGTGTGGAAAGTCCCCAGGCTCCCCAGCAGGCAGAAGTATGCAAAGCATGCATC
TCAATTAGTCAGCAACCATAGTCCCGCCCCTAACTCCGCCCATCCCGCCCCTAACTCCGCCCAGTTCCGC
CCATTCTCCGCCCCATGGCTGACTAATTTTTTTTATTTATGCAGAGGCCGAGGCCGCCTCGGCCTCTGAG
CTATTCCAGAAGTAGTGAGGAGGCTTTTTTGGAGGGTGACCGCCACGACCGGTATGGCCAAGCCTTTGTC
TCAAGAAGAATCCACCCTCATTGAAAGAGCAACGGCTACAATCAACAGCATCCCCATCTCTGAAGACTAC
AGCGTCGCCAGCGCAGCTCTCTCTAGCGACGGCCGCATCTTCACTGGTGTCAATGTATATCATTTTACTG
GGGGACCTTGTGCAGAACTCGTGGTGCTGGGCACTGCTGCTGCTGCGGCAGCTGGCAACCTGACTTGTAT
CGTCGCGATCGGAAATGAGAACAGGGGCATCTTGAGCCCCTGCGGACGGTGCCGACAGGTGCTTCTCGAT
CTGCATCCTGGGATCAAAGCCATAGTGAAGGACAGTGATGGACAGCCGACGGCAGTTGGGATTCGTGAAT
TGCTGCCCTCTGGTTATGTGTGGGAGGGCTAACGGTCCGACGCGGCCCGACGGGTCCGAGGGGGGTCGAC
CTCGAAACTTGTTTATTGCAGCTTATAATGGTTACAAATAAAGCAATAGCATCACAAATTTCACAAATAA
AGCATTTTTTTCACTGCATTCTAGTTGTGGTTTGTCCAAACTCATCAATGTATCTTATCATGTCTGGATC
TGATCCGAACCCCTTCCTCGACCAATTCTCATGTTTGACAGCTTATCATCGCAGATCCGGGCAACGTTGT
TGCCATTGCTCGACCAATTCTCATGTTTGACAGCTTATCATCGCAGATCCGTATGGTGCACTCTCAGTAC
AATCTGCTCTGATGCCGCATAGTTAAGCCAGTATCTGCTCCCTGCTTGTGTGTTGGAGGTCGCTGAGTAG
TGCGCGAGCAAAATTTAAGCTACAACAAGGCAAGGCTTGACCGACAATTGCATGAAGAATCTGCTTAGGG
TTAGGCGTTTTGCGCTGCTTCGCGATGTACGGGCCAGATATACGCGTATCTGAGGGGACTAGGGTGTGTT
TAGGCGAAAAGCGGGGCTTCGGTTGTACGCGGTTAGGAGTCCCCTCAGGATATAGTAGTTTCGCTTTTGC
ATAGGGAGGGGGAAATGTAGTCTTATGCAATACTCTTGTAGTCTTGCAACATGGTAACGATGAGTTAGCA
ACATGCCTTACAAGGAGAGAAAAAGCACCGTGCATGCCGATTGGTGGAAGTAAGGTGGTACGATCGTGCC
TTATTAGGAAGGCAACAGACGGGTCTGACATGGATTGGACGAACCACTGAATTCCGCATTGCAGAGATAT
TGTATTTAAGTGCCTAGCTCGATACAATAAACGCCATTTGACCATTCACCACATTGGTGTGCACCTCCAA
GCTGGCCGGGGATCCTCTAGGGCCTCTGAGCTATTCCAGAAGTAGTGAAGAGGCTTTTTTGGAGGCCTAG
GCTTTTGCAAAAAGCTCCGGATCGATCCTGAGAACTTCAGGGTGAGTTTGGGGACCCTTGATTGTTCTTT
CTTTTTCGCTATTGTAAAATTCATGTTATATGGAGGGGGCAAAGTTTTCAGGGTGTTGTTTAGAATGGGA
AGATGTCCCTTGTATCACCATGGACCCTCATGATAATTTTGTTTCTTTCACTTTCTACTCTGTTGACAAC
CATTGTCTCCTCTTATTTTCTTTTCATTTTCTGTAACTTTTTCGTTAAACTTTAGCTTGCATTTGTAACG
AATTTTTAAATTCACTTTTGTTTATTTGTCAGATTGTAAGTACTTTCTCTAATCACTTTTTTTTCAAGGC
AATCAGGGTATATTATATTGTACTTCAGCACAGTTTTAGAGAACAATTGTTATAATTAAATGATAAGGTA
GAATATTTCTGCATATAAATTCTGGCTGGCGTGGAAATATTCTTATTGGTAGAAACAACTACATCCTGGT
CATCATCCTGCCTTTCTCTTTATGGTTACAATGATATACACTGTTTGAGATGAGGATAAAATACTCTGAG
TCCAAACCGGGCCCCTCTGCTAACCATGTTCATGCCTTCTTCTTTTTCCTACAGCTCCTGGGCAACGTGC
TGGTTATTGTGCTGTCTCATCATTTTGGCAAAGAATTGTAATACGACTCACTATAGGGCGAATTGATATG
TCTAGATTAGATAAAAGTAAAGTGATTAACAGCGCATTAGAGCTGCTTAATGAGGTCGGAATCGAAGGTT
TAACAACCCGTAAACTCGCCCAGAAGCTAGGTGTAGAGCAGCCTACATTGTATTGGCATGTAAAAAATAA
GCGGGCTTTGCTCGACGCCTTAGCCATTGAGATGTTAGATAGGCACCATACTCACTTTTGCCCTTTAGAA
GGGGAAAGCTGGCAAGATTTTTTACGTAATAACGCTAAAAGTTTTAGATGTGCTTTACTAAGTCATCGCG
ATGGAGCAAAAGTACATTTAGGTACACGGCCTACAGAAAAACAGTATGAAACTCTCGAAAATCAATTAGC
CTTTTTATGCCAACAAGGTTTTTCACTAGAGAATGCATTATATGCACTCAGCGCTGTGGGGCATTTTACT
TTAGGTTGCGTATTGGAAGATCAAGAGCATCAAGTCGCTAAAGAAGAAAGGGAAACACCTACTACTGATA
GTATGCCGCCATTATTACGACAAGCTATCGAATTATTTGATCACCAAGGTGCAGAGCCAGCCTTCTTATT
CGGCCTTGAATTGATCATATGCGGATTAGAAAAACAACTTAAATGTGAAAGTGGGTCCGCGTACAGCGGA
TCCCGGGAATTCAGATCTTATTAAAGCAGAACTTGTTTATTGCAGCTTATAATGGTTACAAATAAAGCAA
TAGCATCACAAATTTCACAAATAAAGCATTTTTTTCACTGCATTCTAGTTGTGGTTTGTCCAAACTCATC
AATGTATCTTATCATGTCTGGTCGAATCCATGGCGCAGAACTGGTAGGTATGGAAGATCCGCGTTGACAT
TGATTATTGACTAGTTATTAATAGTAATCAATTACGGGGTCATTAGTTCATAGCCCATATATGGAGTTCC
GCGTTACATAACTTACGGTAAATGGCCCGCCTGGCTGACCGCCCAACGACCCCCGCCCATTGACGTCAAT
AATGACGTATGTTCCCATAGTAACGCCAATAGGGACTTTCCATTGACGTCAATGGGTGGAGTATTTACGG
TAAACTGCCCACTTGGCAGTACATCAAGTGTATCATATGCCAAGTACGCCCCCTATTGACGTCAATGACG
GTAAATGGCCCGCCTGGCATTATGCCCAGTACATGACCTTATGGGACTTTCCTACTTGGCAGTACATCTA
CGTATTAGTCATCGCTATTACCATGGTGATGCGGTTTTGGCAGTACATCAATGGGCGTGGATAGCGGTTT
GACTCACGGGGATTTCCAAGTCTCCACCCCATTGACGTCAATGGGAGTTTGTTTTGGCACCAAAATCAAC
GGGACTTTCCAAAATGTCGTAACAACTCCGCCCCATTGACGCAAATGGGCGGTAGGCGTGTACGGTGGGA
GGTCTATATAAGCAGAGCTCTCCCTATCAGTGATAGAGATCTCCCTATCAGTGATAGAGATCGTCGACGA
GCTCGTTTAGTGAACCGTCAGATCGCCTGGAGACGCCATCCACGCTGTTTTGACCTCCATAGAAGACACC
GGGACCGATCCAGCCTCCGGACTCTAGCGTTTAAACTTAAGCTTACCACCATGGATTATAAAGACGATGA
TGACAAGCACCACCACCACCACCACGACAAGGATTGTGAAATGAAACGCACCACACTGGACAGCCCTTTG
GGGAAGCTGGAGCTGTCTGGTTGTGAGCAGGGTCTGCACGAAATAATTTTTCTGGGCAAGGGGACGTCTG
CAGCTGATGCCGTGGAGGTCCCAGCCCCCGCTGCGGTTCTCGGAGGTCCGGAGCCCCTGATACAGGCTAC
AGCCTGGCTGAATGCCTATTTCCACCAGCCCGAGGCTATCGAAGAGTTCCCCGTGCCGGCTCTTCACCAT
CCCGTTTTCCAGCAAGAGTCGTTCACCAGACAGGTGTTATGGAAGCTGCTGAAGGTTGTGAAATTCGGAG
AAGTGATTTCTGAGTCACACTTAGCAGCCCTGGTAGGCAACCCCGCAGCCACGGCAGCAGTGAATACGGC
ACTGGATGGCAATCCTGTCCCTATCCTGATCCCGTGCCACAGAGTGGTCCAGGGGGATTCGGATGTGGGG
CCGTACCTTGGTGGACTGGCCGTGAAGGAATGGCTTCTGGCCCATGAAGGCCACCGGTTGGGGAAGCCAG
GCTTGGGATTCGAACTGGAGGTGCTGTTCCAGGGCCCCGGTACCGCCATCACAAGTTTGTACAAAAAAGC
AGGCTTGGAAGGAGTTCGAACCATGTCCCTCCGGAGGCACATTGGGAACCCTGAGTATCTGATGAAAAGG
ATACCACAGAACCCAAGATACCAGCATATCAAATCAAGACTGGACACTGGTAACAGTATGACTAAATATA
CTGAGAAGCTCGAAGAGATTAAGAAAAATTATAGATACAAAAAAGATGAGCTTTTCAAGAGACTAAAAGT
TACAACTTTTGCCCAGCTGATCATCCAAGTTGCCTCCCTCTCTGATCAAACACTGGAAGTGACAGCTGAG
GAGATTCAAAGGCTGGAAGACAATGATTCTGCAGCTTCAGACCCTGATGCTGAAACCACTGCCAGGACCA
ATGGGAAAGGAAATCCAGGTGAGCAGTCGCCGAGCCCTGAGCAGTTCATAAACAACGCAGGAGCAGGGGA
CTCCAGCCGCTCAACTCTTCAGAGTGTCATCAGTGGTGTTGGGGAACTGGATCTAGACAAAGGGCCAGTG
AAGAAAGCAGAGCCCCATACCAAAGACAAACCTTATCCTGACTGCCCCTTCCTGCTGCTAGATGTGCGTG
ATAGAGATTCTTACCAGCAGTGCCACATTGTTGGAGCTTACAGTTACCCAATTGCAACTCTGTCTAGAAC
AATGAACCCTTATTCAAATGATATTCTTGAATATAAAAATGCCCATGGCAAGATCATCATTCTGTATGAC
GATGATGAAAGGCTGGCCAGTCAGGCGGCCACCACCATGTGCGAGCGTGGATTTGAAAACCTCTTCATGC
TTTCCGGAGGTCTAAAAGTCTTAGCTCAGAAATTCCCGGAAGGACTGATTACTGGTTCCCTGCCAGCATC
TTGCCAGCAGGCCCTTCCTCCTGGGTCTGCCCGGAAACGATCCAGCCCCAAAGGGCCACCCCTACCAGCT
GAGAATAAATGGAGATTTACCCCAGAAGACTTAAAAAAGATAGAATATTATCTGGAAGAGGAGCAAGGGC
CTGCAGATCATCCTAGCCGACTGAACCAAGCTAACTCCTCCGGAAGAGAGTCCAAGGTGCCTGGTGCCCG
AAGCGCTCAGAATCTGCCAGGTGGCGGCCCCGCCAGCCACTCAAACCCCCGCTCCCTCAGCAGTGGTCAC
CTGCAAGGCAAACCCTGGAAGTAGCTCGAGTGCGGCCGCAACCCAGCTTTC
