>Addgene plasmid #136843 | pEBTetBl-CLIP-Cep41 | depositor partial sequence | sequence record 264117 | Insert
ATGGGCGGTAGGCGTGTACGGTGGGAGGTCTATATAAGCAGAGCTCTCCCTATCAGTGATAGAGATCTCC
CTATCAGTGATAGAGATCGTCGACGAGCTCGTTTAGTGAACCGTCAGATCGCCTGGAGACGCCATCCACG
CTGTTTTGACCTCCATAGAAGACACCGGGACCGATCCAGCCTCCGGACTCTAGCGTTTAAACTTAAGCTT
ACCACCATGGATTATAAAGACGATGATGACAAGCACCACCACCACCACCACGACAAGGATTGTGAAATGA
AACGCACCACACTGGACAGCCCTTTGGGGAAGCTGGAGCTGTCTGGTTGTGAGCAGGGTCTGCACGAAAT
AATTTTTCTGGGCAAGGGGACGTCTGCAGCTGATGCCGTGGAGGTCCCAGCCCCCGCTGCGGTTCTCGGA
GGTCCGGAGCCCCTGATACAGGCTACAGCCTGGCTGAATGCCTATTTCCACCAGCCCGAGGCTATCGAAG
AGTTCCCCGTGCCGGCTCTTCACCATCCCGTTTTCCAGCAAGAGTCGTTCACCAGACAGGTGTTATGGAA
GCTGCTGAAGGTTGTGAAATTCGGAGAAGTGATTTCTGAGTCACACTTAGCAGCCCTGGTAGGCAACCCC
GCAGCCACGGCAGCAGTGAATACGGCACTGGATGGCAATCCTGTCCCTATCCTGATCCCGTGCCACAGAG
TGGTCCAGGGGGATTCGGATGTGGGGCCGTACCTTGGTGGACTGGCCGTGAAGGAATGGCTTCTGGCCCA
TGAAGGCCACCGGTTGGGGAAGCCAGGCTTGGGATTCGAACTGGAGGTGCTGTTCCAGGGCCCCGGTACC
GCCATCACAAGTTTGTACAAAAAAGCAGGCTTGGAAGGAGTTCGAACCATGTCCCTCCGGAGGCACATTG
GGAACCCTGAGTATCTGATGAAAAGGATACCACAGAACCCAAGATACCAGCATATCAAATCAAGACTGGA
CACTGGTAACAGTATGACTAAATATACTGAGAAGCTCGAAGAGATTAAGAAAAATTATAGATACAAAAAA
GATGAGCTTTTCAAGAGACTAAAAGTTACAACTTTTGCCCAGCTGATCATCCAAGTTGCCTCCCTCTCTG
ATCAAACACTGGAAGTGACAGCTGAGGAGATTCAAAGGCTGGAAGACAATGATTCTGCAGCTTCAGACCC
TGATGCTGAAACCACTGCCAGGACCAATGGGAAAGGAAATCCAGGTGAGCAGTCGCCGAGCCCTGAGCAG
TTCATAAACAACGCAGGAGCAGGGGACTCCAGCCGCTCAACTCTTCAGAGTGTCATCAGTGGTGTTGGGG
AACTGGATCTAGACAAAGGGCCAGTGAAGAAAGCAGAGCCCCATACCAAAGACAAACCTTATCCTGACTG
CCCCTTCCTGCTGCTAGATGTGCGTGATAGAGATTCTTACCAGCAGTGCCACATTGTTGGAGCTTACAGT
TACCCAATTGCAACTCTGTCTAGAACAATGAACCCTTATTCAAATGATATTCTTGAATATAAAAATGCCC
ATGGCAAGATCATCATTCTGTATGACGATGATGAAAGGCTGGCCAGTCAGGCGGCCACCACCATGTGCGA
GCGTGGATTTGAAAACCTCTTCATGCTTTCCGGAGGTCTAAAAGTCTTAGCTCAGAAATTCCCGGAAGGA
CTGATTACTGGTTCCCTGCCAGCATCTTGCCAGCAGGCCCTTCCTCCTGGGTCTGCCCGGAAACGATCCA
GCCCCAAAGGGCCACCCCTACCAGCTGAGAATAAATGGAGATTTACCCCAGAAGACTTAAAAAAGATAGA
ATATTATCTGGAAGAGGAGCAAGGGCCTGCAGATCATCCTAGCCGACTGAACCAAGCTAACTCCTCCGGA
AGAGAGTCCAAGGTGCCTGGTGCCCGAAGCGCTCAGAATCTGCCAGGTGGCGGCCCCGCCAGCCACTCAA
ACCCCCGCTCCCTCAGCAGTGGTCACCTGCAAGGCAAACCCTGGAAGTAG
